>Addgene plasmid #116426 | pHAGE-MAN2B1-E149V | addgene full sequence | sequence record 252394 | Addgene Partial NGS Result
TGGAAGGGCTAATTCACTCCCAAAGAAGACAAGATATCCTTGATCTGTGGATCTACCACACACAAGGCTA
CTTCCCTGATTAGCAGAACTACACACCAGGGCCAGGGGTCAGATATCCACTGACCTTTGGATGGTGCTAC
AAGCTAGTACCAGTTGAGCCAGATAAGGTAGAAGAGGCCAATAAAGGAGAGAACACCAGCTTGTTACACC
CTGTGAGCCTGCATGGGATGGATGACCCGGAGAGAGAAGTGTTAGAGTGGAGGTTTGACAGCCGCCTAGC
ATTTCATCACGTGGCCCGAGAGCTGCATCCGGAGTACTTCAAGAACTGCTGATATCGAGCTTGCTACAAG
GGACTTTCCGCTGGGGACTTTCCAGGGAGGCGTGGCCTGGGCGGGACTGGGGAGTGGCGAGCCCTCAGAT
CCTGCATATAAGCAGCTGCTTTTTGCCTGTACTGGGTCTCTCTGGTTAGACCAGATCTGAGCCTGGGAGC
TCTCTGGCTAACTAGGGAACCCACTGCTTAAGCCTCAATAAAGCTTGCCTTGAGTGCTTCAAGTAGTGTG
TGCCCGTCTGTTGTGTGACTCTGGTAACTAGAGATCCCTCAGACCCTTTTAGTCAGTGTGGAAAATCTCT
AGCAGTAGTAGTTCATGTCATCTTATTATTCAGTATTTATAACTTGCAAAGAAATGAATATCAGAGAGTG
AGAGGCCCGGGTTAATTAAGGAAAGGGCTAGATCATTCTTGAAGACGAAAGGGCCTCGTGATACGCCTAT
TTTTATAGGTTAATGTCATGATAATAATGGTTTCTTAGACGTCAGGTGGCACTTTTCGGGGAAATGTGCG
CGGAACCCCTATTTGTTTATTTTTCTAAATACATTCAAATATGTATCGTGAGCCTGCATGGGATGGATGA
CCCGGAGAGAGAAGTGTTAGAGTGGAGGTTTGACAGCCGCCTAGCATTTCATCACGTGGCCCGAGAGCTG
CATCCGGAGTACTTCAAGAACTGCTGATATCGAGCTTGCTACAAGGGACTTTCCGCTGGGGACTTTCCAG
GGAGGCGTGGCCTGGGCGGGACTGGGGAGTGGCGAGCCCTCAGATCCTGCATATAAGCAGCTGCTTTTTG
CCTGTACTGGGTCTCTCTGGTTAGACCAGATCTGAGCCTGGGAGCTCTCTGGCTAACTAGGGAACCCACT
GCTTAAGCCTCAATAAAGCTTGCCTTGAGTGCTTCAAGTAGTGTGTGCCCGTCTGTTGTGTGACTCTGGT
AACTAGAGATCCCTCAGACCCTTTTAGTCAGTGTGGAAAATCTCTAGCAGTGGCGCCCGAACAGGGACTT
GAAAGCGAAAGGGAAACCAGAGGAGCTCTCTCGACGCAGGACTCGGCTTGCTGAAGCGCGCACGGCAAGA
GGCGAGGGGCGGCGACTGGTGAGTACGCCAAAAATTTTGACTAGCGGAGGCTAGAAGGAGAGAGATGGGT
GCGAGAGCGTCAGTATTAAGCGGGGGAGAATTAGATCGCGATGGGAAAAAATTCGGTTAAGGCCAGGGGG
AAAGAAAAAATATAAATTAAAACATATAGTATGGGCAAGCAGGGAGCTAGAACGATTCGCAGTTAATCCT
GGCCTGTTAGAAACATCAGAAGGCTGTAGACAAATACTGGGACAGCTACAACCATCCCTTCAGACAGGAT
CAGAAGAACTTAGATCATTATATAATACAGTAGCAACCCTCTATTGTGTGCATCAAAGGATAGAGATAAA
AGACACCAAGGAAGCTTTAGACAAGATAGAGGAAGAGCAAAACAAAAGTAAGACCACCGCACAGCAAGCG
GCCGGCCGCTGATCTTCAGACCTGGAGGAGGAGATATGAGGGACAATTGGAGAAGTGAATTATATAAATA
TAAAGTAGTAAAAATTGAACCATTAGGAGTAGCACCCACCAAGGCAAAGAGAAGAGTGGTGCAGAGAGAA
AAAAGAGCAGTGGGAATAGGAGCTTTGTTCCTTGGGTTCTTGGGAGCAGCAGGAAGCACTATGGGCGCAG
CGTCAATGACGCTGACGGTACAGGCCAGACAATTATTGTCTGGTATAGTGCAGCAGCAGAACAATTTGCT
GAGGGCTATTGAGGCGCAACAGCATCTGTTGCAACTCACAGTCTGGGGCATCAAGCAGCTCCAGGCAAGA
ATCCTGGCTGTGGAAAGATACCTAAAGGATCAACAGCTCCTGGGGATTTGGGGTTGCTCTGGAAAACTCA
TTTGCACCACTGCTGTGCCTTGGAATGCTAGTTGGAGTAATAAATCTCTGGAACAGATTTGGAATCACAC
GACCTGGATGGAGTGGGACAGAGAAATTAACAATTACACAAGCTTAATACACTCCTTAATTGAAGAATCG
CAAAACCAGCAAGAAAAGAATGAACAAGAATTATTGGAATTAGATAAATGGGCAAGTTTGTGGAATTGGT
TTAACATAACAAATTGGCTGTGGTATATAAAATTATTCATAATGATAGTAGGAGGCTTGGTAGGTTTAAG
AATAGTTTTTGCTGTACTTTCTATAGTGAATAGAGTTAGGCAGGGATATTCACCATTATCGTTTCAGACC
CACCTCCCAACCCCGAGGGGACCCGACAGGCCCGAAGGAATAGAAGAAGAAGGTGGAGAGAGAGACAGAG
ACAGATCCATTCGATTAGTGAACGGATCTCGACGGTATCGCCGAATTCACAAATGGCAGTATTCATCCAC
AATTTTAAAAGAAAAGGGGGGATTGGGGGGTACAGTGCAGGGGAAAGAATAGTAGACATAATAGCAACAG
ACATACAAACTAAAGAATTACAAAAACAAATTACAAAAATTCAAAATTTTCGGGTTTATTACAGGGACAG
CAGAGATCCAGTTTGGACTAGTCGTGAGGCTCCGGTGCCCGTCAGTGGGCAGAGCGCACATCGCCCACAG
TCCCCGAGAAGTTGGGGGGAGGGGTCGGCAATTGAACCGGTGCCTAGAGAAGGTGGCGCGGGGTAAACTG
GGAAAGTGATGTCGTGTACTGGCTCCGCCTTTTTCCCGAGGGTGGGGGAGAACCGTATATAAGTGCAGTA
GTCGCCGTGAACGTTCTTTTTCGCAACGGGTTTGCCGCCAGAACACAGGTAAGTGCCGTGTGTGGTTCCC
GCGGGCCTGGCCTCTTTACGGGTTATGGCCCTTGCGTGCCTTGAATTACTTCCACCTGGCTGCAGTACGT
GATTCTTGATCCCGAGCTTCGGGTTGGAAGTGGGTGGGAGAGTTCGAGGCCTTGCGCTTAAGGAGCCCCT
TCGCCTCGTGCTTGAGTTGAGGCCTGGCCTGGGCGCTGGGGCCGCCGCGTGCGAATCTGGTGGCACCTTC
GCGCCTGTCTCGCTGCTTTCGATAAGTCTCTAGCCATTTAAAATTTTTGATGACCTGCTGCGACGCTTTT
TTTCTGGCAAGATAGTCTTGTAAATGCGGGCCAAGATCTGCACACTGGTATTTCGGTTTTTGGGGCCGCG
GGCGGCGACGGGGCCCGTGCGTCCCAGCGCACATGTTCGGCGAGGCGGGGCCTGCGAGCGCGGCCACCGA
GAATCGGACGGGGGTAGTCTCAAGCTGGCCGGCCTGCTCTGGTGCCTGGCCTCGCGCCGCCGTGTATCGC
CCCGCCCTGGGCGGCAAGGCTGGCCCGGTCGGCACCAGTTGCGTGAGCGGAAAGATGGCCGCTTCCCGGC
CCTGCTGCAGGGAGCTCAAAATGGAGGACGCGGCGCTCGGGAGAGCGGGCGGGTGAGTCACCCACACAAA
GGAAAAGGGCCTTTCCGTCCTCAGCCGTCGCTTCATGTGACTCCACGGAGTACCGGGCGCCGTCCAGGCA
CCTCGATTAGTTCTCGAGCTTTTGGAGTACGTCGTCTTTAGGTTGGGGGGAGGGGTTTTATGCGATGGAG
TTTCCCCACACTGAGTGGGTGGAGACTGAAGTTAGGCCAGCTTGGCACTTGATGTAATTCTCCTTGGAAT
TTGCCCTTTTTGAGTTTGGATCTTGGTTCATTCTCAAGCCTCAGACAGTGGTTCAAAGTTTTTTTCTTCC
ATTTCAGGTGTCGTGAAGCGGCCCTGCAGATATCAACAAGTTTGTACAAAAAAGCAGCCACCATGGGCGC
CTACGCGCGGGCTTCGGGGGTCTGCGCTCGCGGCTGCCTGGACTCAGCAGGCCCCTGGACCATGTCCCGC
GCCCTGCGGCCACCGCTCCCGCCTCTCTGCTTTTTCCTTTTGTTGCTGGCGGCTGCCGGTGCTCGGGCCG
GGGGATACGAGACATGCCCCACAGTGCAGCCGAACATGCTGAACGTGCACCTGCTGCCTCACACACATGA
TGACGTGGGCTGGCTCAAAACCGTGGACCAGTACTTTTATGGAATCAAGAATGACATCCAGCACGCCGGT
GTGCAGTACATCCTGGACTCGGTCATCTCTGCCTTGCTGGCAGATCCCACCCGTCGCTTCATTTACGTGG
AGATTGCCTTCTTCTCCCGTTGGTGGCACCAGCAGACAAATGCCACACAGGAAGTCGTGCGAGACCTTGT
GCGCCAGGGGCGCCTGGTGTTCGCCAATGGTGGCTGGGTGATGAACGATGAGGCAGCCACCCACTACGGT
GCCATCGTGGACCAGATGACACTTGGGCTGCGCTTTCTGGAGGACACATTTGGCAATGATGGGCGACCCC
GTGTGGCCTGGCACATTGACCCCTTCGGCCACTCTCGGGAGCAGGCCTCGCTGTTTGCGCAGATGGGCTT
CGACGGCTTCTTCTTTGGGCGCCTTGATTATCAAGATAAGTGGGTACGGATGCAGAAGCTGGAGATGGAG
CAGGTGTGGCGGGCCAGCACCAGCCTGAAGCCCCCGACCGCGGACCTCTTCACTGGTGTGCTTCCCAATG
GTTACAACCCGCCAAGGAATCTGTGCTGGGATGTGCTGTGTGTCGATCAGCCGCTGGTGGAGGACCCTCG
CAGCCCCGAGTACAACGCCAAGGAGCTGGTCGATTACTTCCTAAATGTGGCCACTGCCCAGGGCCGGTAT
TACCGCACCAACCACACTGTGATGACCATGGGCTCGGACTTCCAATATGAGAATGCCAACATGTGGTTCA
AGAACCTTGACAAGCTCATCCGGCTGGTAAATGCGCAGCAGGCAAAAGGAAGCAGTGTCCATGTTCTCTA
CTCCACCCCCGCTTGTTACCTCTGGGAGCTGAACAAGGCCAACCTCACCTGGTCAGTGAAACATGACGAC
TTCTTCCCTTACGCGGATGGCCCCCACCAGTTCTGGACCGGTTACTTTTCCAGTCGGCCGGCCCTCAAAC
GCTACGAGCGCCTCAGCTACAACTTCCTGCAGGTGTGCAACCAGCTGGAGGCGCTGGTGGGCCTGGCGGC
CAACGTGGGACCCTATGGCTCCGGAGACAGTGCACCCCTCAATGAGGCGATGGCTGTGCTCCAGCATCAC
GACGCCGTCAGCGGCACCTCCCGCCAGCACGTGGCCAACGACTACGCGCGCCAGCTTGCGGCAGGCTGGG
GGCCTTGCGAGGTTCTTCTGAGCAACGCGCTGGCGCGGCTCAGAGGCTTCAAAGATCACTTCACCTTTTG
CCAACAGCTAAACATCAGCATCTGCCCGCTCAGCCAGACGGCGGCGCGCTTCCAGGTCATCGTTTATAAT
CCCCTGGGGCGGAAGGTGAATTGGATGGTACGGCTGCCGGTCAGCGAAGGCGTTTTCGTTGTGAAGGACC
CCAATGGCAGGACAGTGCCCAGCGATGTGGTAATATTTCCCAGCTCAGACAGCCAGGCGCACCCTCCGGA
GCTGCTGTTCTCAGCCTCACTGCCCGCCCTGGGCTTCAGCACCTATTCAGTAGCCCAGGTGCCTCGCTGG
AAGCCCCAGGCCCGCGCACCACAGCCCATCCCCAGAAGATCCTGGTCCCCTGCTTTAACCATCGAAAATG
AGCACATCCGGGCAACGTTTGATCCTGACACAGGGCTGTTGATGGAGATTATGAACATGAATCAGCAACT
CCTGCTGCCTGTTCGCCAGACCTTCTTCTGGTACAACGCCAGTATAGGTGACAACGAAAGTGACCAGGCC
TCAGGTGCCTACATCTTCAGACCCAACCAACAGAAACCGCTGCCTGTGAGCCGCTGGGCTCAGATCCACC
TGGTGAAGACACCCTTGGTGCAGGAGGTGCACCAGAACTTCTCAGCTTGGTGTTCCCAGGTGGTTCGCCT
GTACCCAGGACAGCGGCACCTGGAGCTAGAGTGGTCGGTGGGGCCGATACCTGTGGGCGACACCTGGGGG
AAGGAGGTCATCAGCCGTTTTGACACACCGCTGGAGACAAAGGGACGCTTCTACACAGACAGCAATGGCC
GGGAGATCCTGGAGAGGAGGCGGGATTATCGACCCACCTGGAAACTGAACCAGACGGAGCCCGTGGCAGG
AAACTACTATCCAGTCAACACCCGGATTTACATCACGGATGGAAACATGCAGCTGACTGTGCTGACTGAC
CGCTCCCAGGGGGGCAGCAGCCTGAGAGATGGCTCGCTGGAGCTCATGGTGCACCGAAGGCTGCTGAAGG
ACGATGGACGCGGAGTATCGGAGCCACTAATGGAGAACGGGTCGGGGGCGTGGGTGCGAGGGCGCCACCT
GGTGCTGCTGGACACAGCCCAGGCTGCAGCCGCCGGACACCGGCTCCTGGCGGAGCAGGAGGTCCTGGCC
CCTCAGGTGGTGCTGGCCCCGGGTGGCGGCGCCGCCTACAATCTCGGGGCTCCTCCGCGCACGCAGTTCT
CAGGGCTGCGCAGGGACCTGCCGCCCTCGGTGCACCTGCTCACGCTGGCCAGCTGGGGCCCCGAAATGGT
GCTGCTGCGCTTGGAGCACCAGTTTGCCGTAGGAGAGGATTCCGGACGTAACCTGAGCGCCCCCGTTACC
TTGAACTTGAGGGACCTGTTCTCCACCTTCACCATCACCCGCCTGCAGGAGACCACGCTGGTGGCCAACC
AGCTCCGCGAGGCAGCCTCCAGGCTCAAGTGGACAACAAACACAGGCCCCACACCCCACCAAACTCCGTA
CCAGCTGGACCCGGCCAACATCACGCTGGAACCCATGGAAATCCGCACTTTCCTGGCCTCAGTTCAATGG
AAGGAGGTGGATGGTTAGAACCCAGCTTTCTTGTACAAAGTGGTTGATATCCAGCACAGTGGCGGCCGCT
CGAGTCTAGAGGGCCCGCGGTTCGAAGGTAAGCCTATCCCTAACCCTCTCCTCGGTCTCGATTCTACGCG
TACCGGTTAGTAATGAGATCCCTCCCCCCCCCCTAACGTTACTGGCCGAAGCCGCTTGGAATAAGGCCGG
TGTGCGTTTGTCTATATGTTATTTTCCACCATATTGCCGTCTTTTGGCAATGTGAGGGCCCGGAAACCTG
GCCCTGTCTTCTTGACGAGCATTCCTAGGGGTCTTTCCCCTCTCGCCAAAGGAATGCAAGGTCTGTTGAA
TGTCGTGAAGGAAGCAGTTCCTCTGGAAGCTTCTTGAAGACAAACAACGTCTGTAGCGACCCTTTGCAGG
CAGCGGAACCCCCCACCTGGCGACAGGTGCCTCTGCGGCCAAAAGCCACGTGTATAAGATACACCTGCAA
AGGCGGCACAACCCCAGTGCCACGTTGTGAGTTGGATAGTTGTGGAAAGAGTCAAATGGCTCTCCTCAAG
CGTATTCAACAAGGGGCTGAAGGATGCCCAGAAGGTACCCCATTGTATGGGATCTGATCTGGGGCCTCGG
TGCACATGCTTTACATGTGTTTAGTCGAGGTTAAAAAAACGTCTAGGCCCCCCGAACCACGGGGACGTGG
TTTTCCTTTGAAAAACACGATGATAATATGGCCACACATATGGTGAGCAAGGGCGAGGAGCTGTTCACCG
GGGTGGTGCCCATCCTGGTCGAGCTGGACGGCGACGTAAACGGCCACAAGTTCAGCGTGTCCGGCGAGGG
CGAGGGCGATGCCACCTACGGCAAGCTGACCCTGAAGTTCATCTGCACCACCGGCAAGCTGCCCGTGCCC
TGGCCCACCCTCGTGACCACCCTGACCTACGGCGTGCAGTGCTTCAGCCGCTACCCCGACCACATGAAGC
AGCACGACTTCTTCAAGTCCGCCATGCCCGAAGGCTACGTCCAGGAGCGCACCATCTTCTTCAAGGACGA
CGGCAACTACAAGACCCGCGCCGAGGTGAAGTTCGAGGGCGACACCCTGGTGAACCGCATCGAGCTGAAG
GGCATCGACTTCAAGGAGGACGGCAACATCCTGGGGCACAAGCTGGAGTACAACTACAACAGCCACAACG
TCTATATCATGGCCGACAAGCAGAAGAACGGCATCAAGGTGAACTTCAAGATCCGCCACAACATCGAGGA
CGGCAGCGTGCAGCTCGCCGACCACTACCAGCAGAACACCCCCATCGGCGACGGCCCCGTGCTGCTGCCC
GACAACCACTACCTGAGCACCCAGTCCGCCCTGAGCAAAGACCCCAACGAGAAGCGCGATCACATGGTCC
TGCTGGAGTTCGTGACCGCCGCCGGGATCACTCTCGGCATGGACGAGCTGTACAAGTAAATCGATAGATC
CTAATCAACCTCTGGATTACAAAATTTGTGAAAGATTGACTGGTATTCTTAACTATGTTGCTCCTTTTAC
GCTATGTGGATACGCTGCTTTAATGCCTTTGTATCATGCTATTGCTTCCCGTATGGCTTTCATTTTCTCC
TCCTTGTATAAATCCTGGTTGCTGTCTCTTTATGAGGAGTTGTGGCCCGTTGTCAGGCAACGTGGCGTGG
TGTGCACTGTGTTTGCTGACGCAACCCCCACTGGTTGGGGCATTGCCACCACCTGTCAGCTCCTTTCCGG
GACTTTCGCTTTCCCCCTCCCTATTGCCACGGCGGAACTCATCGCCGCCTGCCTTGCCCGCTGCTGGACA
GGGGCTCGGCTGTTGGGCACTGACAATTCCGTGGTGTTGTCGGGGAAATCATCGTCCTTTCCTTGGCTGC
TCGCCTGTGTTGCCACCTGGATTCTGCGCGGGACGTCCTTCTGCTACGTCCCTTCGGCCCTCAATCCAGC
GGACCTTCCTTCCCGCGGCCTGCTGCCGGCTCTGCGGCCTCTTCCGCGTCTTCGCCTTCGCCCTCAGACG
AGTCGGATCTCCCTTTGGGCCGCCTCCCCGCCTGAGATCCTTTAAGACCAATGACTTACAAGGCAGCTGT
AGATCTTAGCCACTTTTTAAAAGAAAAGGGGGGACTGGAAGGGCTAATTCACTCCCAACGAAGACAAGAT
CTGCTTTTTGCTTGTACTGGGTCTCTCTGGTTAGACCAGATCTGAGCCTGGGAGCTCTCTGGCTAACTAG
GGAACCCACTGCTTAAGCCTCAATAAAGCTTGCCTTGAGTGCTTCAAGTAGTGTGTGCCCGTCTGTTGTG
TGACTCTGGTAACTAGAGATCCCTCAGACCCTTTTAGTCAGTGTGGAAAATCTCTAGCAGTAGTAGTTCA
TGTCATCTTATTATTCAGTATTTATAACTTGCAAAGAAATGAATATCAGAGAGTGAGAGGCCCGGGTTAA
TTAAGGAAAGGGCTAGATCATTCTTGAAGACGAAAGGGCCTCGTGATACGCCTATTTTTATAGGTTAATG
TCATGATAATAATGGTTTCTTAGACGTCAGGTGGCACTTTTCGGGGAAATGTGCGCGGAACCCCTATTTG
TTTATTTTTCTAAATACATTCAAATATGTATCCGCTCATGAGACAATAACCCTGATAAATGCTTCAATAA
TATTGAAAAAGGAAGAGTATGAGTATTCAACATTTCCGTGTCGCCCTTATTCCCTTTTTTGCGGCATTTT
GCCTTCCTGTTTTTGCTCACCCAGAAACGCTGGTGAAAGTAAAAGATGCTGAAGATCAGTTGGGTGCACG
AGTGGGTTACATCGAACTGGATCTCAACAGCGGTAAGATCCTTGAGAGTTTTCGCCCCGAAGAACGTTTT
CCAATGATGAGCACTTTTAAAGTTCTGCTATGTGGCGCGGTATTATCCCGTGTTGACGCCGGGCAAGAGC
AACTCGGTCGCCGCATACACTATTCTCAGAATGACTTGGTTGAGTACTCACCAGTCACAGAAAAGCATCT
TACGGATGGCATGACAGTAAGAGAATTATGCAGTGCTGCCATAACCATGAGTGATAACACTGCGGCCAAC
TTACTTCTGACAACGATCGGAGGACCGAAGGAGCTAACCGCTTTTTTGCACAACATGGGGGATCATGTAA
CTCGCCTTGATCGTTGGGAACCGGAGCTGAATGAAGCCATACCAAACGACGAGCGTGACACCACGATGCC
TGTAGCAATGGCAACAACGTTGCGCAAACTATTAACTGGCGAACTACTTACTCTAGCTTCCCGGCAACAA
TTAATAGACTGGATGGAGGCGGATAAAGTTGCAGGACCACTTCTGCGCTCGGCCCTTCCGGCTGGCTGGT
TTATTGCTGATAAATCTGGAGCCGGTGAGCGTGGGTCTCGCGGTATCATTGCAGCACTGGGGCCAGATGG
TAAGCCCTCCCGTATCGTAGTTATCTACACGACGGGGAGTCAGGCAACTATGGATGAACGAAATAGACAG
ATCGCTGAGATAGGTGCCTCACTGATTAAGCATTGGTAACTGTCAGACCAAGTTTACTCATATATACTTT
AGATTGATTTAAAACTTCATTTTTAATTTAAAAGGATCTAGGTGAAGATCCTTTTTGATAATCTCATGAC
CAAAATCCCTTAACGTGAGTTTTCGTTCCACTGAGCGTCAGACCCCGTAGAAAAGATCAAAGGATCTTCT
TGAGATCCTTTTTTTCTGCGCGTAATCTGCTGCTTGCAAACAAAAAAACCACCGCTACCAGCGGTGGTTT
GTTTGCCGGATCAAGAGCTACCAACTCTTTTTCCGAAGGTAACTGGCTTCAGCAGAGCGCAGATACCAAA
TACTGTTCTTCTAGTGTAGCCGTAGTTAGGCCACCACTTCAAGAACTCTGTAGCACCGCCTACATACCTC
GCTCTGCTAATCCTGTTACCAGTGGCTGCTGCCAGTGGCGATAAGTCGTGTCTTACCGGGTTGGACTCAA
GACGATAGTTACCGGATAAGGCGCAGCGGTCGGGCTGAACGGGGGGTTCGTGCACACAGCCCAGCTTGGA
GCGAACGACCTACACCGAACTGAGATACCTACAGCGTGAGCTATGAGAAAGCGCCACGCTTCCCGAAGGG
AGAAAGGCGGACAGGTATCCGGTAAGCGGCAGGGTCGGAACAGGAGAGCGCACGAGGGAGCTTCCAGGGG
GAAACGCCTGGTATCTTTATAGTCCTGTCGGGTTTCGCCACCTCTGACTTGAGCGTCGATTTTTGTGATG
CTCGTCAGGGGGGCGGAGCCTATGGAAAAACGCCAGCAACGCGGCCTTTTTACGGTTCCTGGCCTTTTGC
TGGCCTTTTGCTCACATGTTCTTTCCTGCGTTATCCCCTGATTCTGTGGATAACCGTATTACCGCCTTTG
AGTGAGCTGATACCGCTCGCCGCAGCCGAACGACCGAGCGCAGCGAGTCAGTGAGCGAGGAAGCGGAAGA
GCGCCCAATACGCAAACCGCCTCTCCCCGCGCGTTGGCCGATTCATTAATGCAGCAAGCTCATGGCTGAC
TAATTTTTTTTATTTATGCAGAGGCCGAGGCCGCCTCGGCCTCTGAGCTATTCCAGAAGTAGTGAGGAGG
CTTTTTTGGAGGCCTAGGCTTTTGCAAAAAGCTCCCCGTGGCACGACAGGTTTCCCGACTGGAAAGCGGG
CAGTGAGCGCAACGCAATTAATGTGAGTTAGCTCACTCATTAGGCACCCCAGGCTTTACACTTTATGCTT
CCGGCTCGTATGTTGTGTGGAATTGTGAGCGGATAACAATTTCACACAGGAAACAGCTATGACATGATTA
CGAATTTCACAAATAAAGCATTTTTTTCACTGCATTCTAGTTGTGGTTTGTCCAAACTCATCAATGTATC
TTATCATGTCTGGATCAACTGGATAACTCAAGCTAACCAAAATCATCCCAAACTTCCCACCCCATACCCT
ATTACCACTGCCAATTACCTGTGGTTTCATTTACTCTAAACCTGTGATTCCTCTGAATTATTTTCATTTT
AAAGAAATTGTATTTGTTAAATATGTACTACAAACTTAGTAGT
Features (pLannotate 1.2.2; 29 found; start..end, strand, type, name):
    377..634     +  LTR            5' LTR (truncated): truncated 5' long terminal repeat (LTR) from HIV-1
    839..887     +  promoter       AmpR promoter (fragment): bla
   1052..1309    +  LTR            5' LTR (truncated): truncated 5' long terminal repeat (LTR) from HIV-1
   1356..1481    +  misc_feature   HIV-1 Ψ: packaging signal of human immunodeficiency virus type 1
   1465..1803    +  CDS            HIV-1 gag (fragment): gag protein from human immunodeficiency virus 1; gag
   1978..2211    +  misc_feature   RRE: The Rev response element (RRE) of HIV-1 allows for Rev-dependent mRNA export from the nucleus to the cytoplasm.
   2588..2688    +  CDS            Rev (fragment): human immunodeficiency virus 1 (HIV-1) Rev protein; rev; enhances nuclear export of unspliced and incompletely spliced viral mRNAs
   2733..2850    +  misc_feature   cPPT/CTS: central polypurine tract and central termination sequence of HIV-1
   2898..4076    +  promoter       EF-1α promoter: strong constitutive promoter for human elongation factor EF-1α
   4097..4117    +  protein_bind   attB1: mutant version of attB; core recombination site for the Gateway® BP reaction BP Clonase™
   4123..7155    +  CDS            MAN2B1: MA2B1_HUMAN - Also known as LAMAN, MANB. Experimental evidence at protein level: Swiss-Prot protein existence level 1. Necessary for the catabolism of N-linked carbohydrates released during glycoprotein turnover. Cleaves all known types of alpha-mannosidic linkages. From Homo sapiens (Human).
   7160..7184    -  protein_bind   attB2: mutant version of attB; recombination site for the Gateway® BP reaction BP Clonase™
   7237..7278    +  CDS            V5 tag: epitope tag from simian virus 5
   7404..7866    +  misc_feature   IRES: internal ribosome entry site (IRES) of the encephalomyocarditis virus (EMCV)
   7880..8599    +  CDS            EGFP: the original enhanced GFP (Yang et al., 1996) mammalian codon-optimized
   8613..9201    +  misc_feature   WPRE: woodchuck hepatitis virus posttranscriptional regulatory element
   9209..9274    +  CDS            nef (fragment): NEF_HV1Z2 - Experimental evidence at protein level: Swiss-Prot protein existence level 1. Extracellular Nef protein targets CD4(+) T-lymphocytes for apoptosis by interacting with CXCR4 surface receptors. From Human immunodeficiency virus type 1 group M subtype D (isolate Z2/CDC-Z34) (HIV-1).
   9276..9509    +  LTR            3' LTR (ΔU3): self-inactivating 3' long terminal repeat (LTR) from HIV-1
   9714..9818    +  promoter       AmpR promoter: bla
   9819..10679   +  CDS            AmpR: β-lactamase; bla; confers resistance to ampicillin, carbenicillin, and related antibiotics
  10850..11438   +  rep_origin     ori: high-copy-number ColE1/pMB1/pBR322/pUC origin of replication
  11621..11675   +  CDS            lacI (fragment): lac repressor; lacI; The lac repressor binds to the lac operator to inhibit transcription in E. coli. This inhibition can be relieved by adding lactose or isopropyl-β-D-thiogalactopyranoside (IPTG).
  11681..11774   +  rep_origin     SV40 ori (fragment): SV40 origin of replication
  11799..11836   +  CDS            lacI (fragment): lac repressor; lacI; The lac repressor binds to the lac operator to inhibit transcription in E. coli. This inhibition can be relieved by adding lactose or isopropyl-β-D-thiogalactopyranoside (IPTG).
  11849..11870   +  protein_bind   CAP binding site: CAP binding activates transcription in the presence of cAMP. E. coli catabolite activator protein
  11885..11915   +  promoter       lac promoter: promoter for the E. coli lac operon
  11919..11941   +  protein_bind   lac operator (fragment): The lac repressor binds to the lac operator to inhibit transcription in E. coli. This inhibition can be relieved by adding lactose or isopropyl-β-D-thiogalactopyranoside (IPTG). lac repressor encoded by lacI
  11973..12056   +  polyA_signal   SV40 poly(A) signal (fragment): SV40 polyadenylation signal
  12223..329     +  CDS            nef (fragment) (across the origin): NEF_HV1BR - Experimental evidence at protein level: Swiss-Prot protein existence level 1. Extracellular Nef protein targets CD4(+) T-lymphocytes for apoptosis by interacting with CXCR4 surface receptors (PubMed:14990729). From Human immunodeficiency virus type 1 group M subtype B (isolate BRU/LAI) (HIV-1).
