[The description below was written by a language model from this plasmid's Addgene catalogue record and pLannotate feature annotations shown in this document.]
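Description:
pHAGE-MAN2B1-E149V is a lentiviral expression plasmid built on the pHAGE backbone that carries the human MAN2B1 open reading frame (lysosomal alpha-mannosidase, also called LAMAN or MANB) with an E149V substitution. It is propagated in E. coli through a high-copy ColE1/pUC-type origin and selected with ampicillin via the bla gene. A recombination-deficient strain is specified for growth, as is usual for plasmids with repeated LTR sequences. The viral portion contains the standard HIV-1 transfer-vector elements: a truncated 5' LTR, the Ψ packaging signal with a gag fragment, the Rev response element for Rev-dependent nuclear export of the genomic RNA, the cPPT/CTS, and a self-inactivating ΔU3 3' LTR. The annotated sequence is described as a partial NGS assembly. It shows a second truncated 5' LTR, an AmpR promoter fragment and a nef fragment spanning the origin, and these may reflect duplication or an assembly artefact rather than designed features.

Expression is driven by the constitutive human EF-1α promoter. The MAN2B1 coding sequence sits between attB1 and attB2 sites, consistent with the recorded Gateway cloning. A V5 epitope tag lies just downstream of attB2, although the record does not say whether the insert reads through into it. An EMCV IRES followed by EGFP allows the fluorescent reporter to be translated from the same transcript, marking transduced cells, and a WPRE enhances transcript expression. No mammalian drug-selection marker is annotated. The plasmid is intended for lentiviral delivery and stable expression of the mutant protein, and comes from a study that systematically tested the function of somatic mutations found in cancer.
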