Addgene plasmid #116426: pHAGE-MAN2B1-E149V
Purpose: Lentiviral expression of MAN2B1 E149V
Depositing lab: Gordon Mills & Kenneth Scott. Depositing organization: Baylor College of Medicine. Publication: Systematic Functional Annotation of Somatic Mutations in Cancer. Ng PK, Li J, Jeong KJ, Shao S, Chen H, Tsang YH, Sengupta S, Wang Z, Bhavana VH, Tran R, Soewito S, Minussi DC, Moreno D, Kong K, Dogruluk T, Lu H, Gao J, Tokheim C, Zhou DC, Johnson AM, Zeng J, Ip CKM, Ju Z, Wester M, Yu S, Li Y, Vellano CP, Schultz N, Karchin R, Ding L, Lu Y, Cheung LWT, Chen K, Shaw KR, Meric-Bernstam F, Scott KL, Yi S, Sahni N, Liang H, Mills GB. Cancer Cell. 2018 Mar 12;33(3):450-462.e10. doi: 10.1016/j.ccell.2018.01.021. PubMed 29533785.
Backbone
  Vector backbone: pHAGE
  Vector type: Lentiviral
Growth in bacteria
  Bacterial resistance: Ampicillin, 100 μg/mL
  Growth temperature: 37°C
  Growth strain: Stbl3
  Copy number: High Copy
Gene/Insert
  Gene/Insert name: MAN2B1
  Species: H. sapiens (human)
  Mutation: E149V
  Entrez Gene: MAN2B1 (a.k.a. LAMAN, MANB)
  Cloning method: Gateway Cloning
Terms and licenses: Academic/Nonprofit Terms; Industry Terms: Not Available to Industry
How to cite: pHAGE-MAN2B1-E149V was a gift from Gordon Mills & Kenneth Scott (Addgene plasmid # 116426 ; http://n2t.net/addgene:116426 ; RRID:Addgene_116426)
