>Addgene plasmid #116426 | pHAGE-MAN2B1-E149V | depositor partial sequence | sequence record 219300 | insert
ATGGGCGCCTACGCGCGGGCTTCGGGGGTCTGCGCTCGCGGCTGCCTGGACTCAGCAGGCCCCTGGACCA
TGTCCCGCGCCCTGCGGCCACCGCTCCCGCCTCTCTGCTTTTTCCTTTTGTTGCTGGCGGCTGCCGGTGC
TCGGGCCGGGGGATACGAGACATGCCCCACAGTGCAGCCGAACATGCTGAACGTGCACCTGCTGCCTCAC
ACACATGATGACGTGGGCTGGCTCAAAACCGTGGACCAGTACTTTTATGGAATCAAGAATGACATCCAGC
ACGCCGGTGTGCAGTACATCCTGGACTCGGTCATCTCTGCCTTGCTGGCAGATCCCACCCGTCGCTTCAT
TTACGTGGAGATTGCCTTCTTCTCCCGTTGGTGGCACCAGCAGACAAATGCCACACAGGAAGTCGTGCGA
GACCTTGTGCGCCAGGGGCGCCTGGTGTTCGCCAATGGTGGCTGGGTGATGAACGATGAGGCAGCCACCC
ACTACGGTGCCATCGTGGACCAGATGACACTTGGGCTGCGCTTTCTGGAGGACACATTTGGCAATGATGG
GCGACCCCGTGTGGCCTGGCACATTGACCCCTTCGGCCACTCTCGGGAGCAGGCCTCGCTGTTTGCGCAG
ATGGGCTTCGACGGCTTCTTCTTTGGGCGCCTTGATTATCAAGATAAGTGGGTACGGATGCAGAAGCTGG
AGATGGAGCAGGTGTGGCGGGCCAGCACCAGCCTGAAGCCCCCGACCGCGGACCTCTTCACTGGTGTGCT
TCCCAATGGTTACAACCCGCCAAGGAATCTGTGCTGGGATGTGCTGTGTGTCGATCAGCCGCTGGTGGAG
GACCCTCGCAGCCCCGAGTACAACGCCAAGGAGCTGGTCGATTACTTCCTAAATGTGGCCACTGCCCAGG
GCCGGTATTACCGCACCAACCACACTGTGATGACCATGGGCTCGGACTTCCAATATGAGAATGCCAACAT
GTGGTTCAAGAACCTTGACAAGCTCATCCGGCTGGTAAATGCGCAGCAGGCAAAAGGAAGCAGTGTCCAT
GTTCTCTACTCCACCCCCGCTTGTTACCTCTGGGAGCTGAACAAGGCCAACCTCACCTGGTCAGTGAAAC
ATGACGACTTCTTCCCTTACGCGGATGGCCCCCACCAGTTCTGGACCGGTTACTTTTCCAGTCGGCCGGC
CCTCAAACGCTACGAGCGCCTCAGCTACAACTTCCTGCAGGTGTGCAACCAGCTGGAGGCGCTGGTGGGC
CTGGCGGCCAACGTGGGACCCTATGGCTCCGGAGACAGTGCACCCCTCAATGAGGCGATGGCTGTGCTCC
AGCATCACGACGCCGTCAGCGGCACCTCCCGCCAGCACGTGGCCAACGACTACGCGCGCCAGCTTGCGGC
AGGCTGGGGGCCTTGCGAGGTTCTTCTGAGCAACGCGCTGGCGCGGCTCAGAGGCTTCAAAGATCACTTC
ACCTTTTGCCAACAGCTAAACATCAGCATCTGCCCGCTCAGCCAGACGGCGGCGCGCTTCCAGGTCATCG
TTTATAATCCCCTGGGGCGGAAGGTGAATTGGATGGTACGGCTGCCGGTCAGCGAAGGCGTTTTCGTTGT
GAAGGACCCCAATGGCAGGACAGTGCCCAGCGATGTGGTAATATTTCCCAGCTCAGACAGCCAGGCGCAC
CCTCCGGAGCTGCTGTTCTCAGCCTCACTGCCCGCCCTGGGCTTCAGCACCTATTCAGTAGCCCAGGTGC
CTCGCTGGAAGCCCCAGGCCCGCGCACCACAGCCCATCCCCAGAAGATCCTGGTCCCCTGCTTTAACCAT
CGAAAATGAGCACATCCGGGCAACGTTTGATCCTGACACAGGGCTGTTGATGGAGATTATGAACATGAAT
CAGCAACTCCTGCTGCCTGTTCGCCAGACCTTCTTCTGGTACAACGCCAGTATAGGTGACAACGAAAGTG
ACCAGGCCTCAGGTGCCTACATCTTCAGACCCAACCAACAGAAACCGCTGCCTGTGAGCCGCTGGGCTCA
GATCCACCTGGTGAAGACACCCTTGGTGCAGGAGGTGCACCAGAACTTCTCAGCTTGGTGTTCCCAGGTG
GTTCGCCTGTACCCAGGACAGCGGCACCTGGAGCTAGAGTGGTCGGTGGGGCCGATACCTGTGGGCGACA
CCTGGGGGAAGGAGGTCATCAGCCGTTTTGACACACCGCTGGAGACAAAGGGACGCTTCTACACAGACAG
CAATGGCCGGGAGATCCTGGAGAGGAGGCGGGATTATCGACCCACCTGGAAACTGAACCAGACGGAGCCC
GTGGCAGGAAACTACTATCCAGTCAACACCCGGATTTACATCACGGATGGAAACATGCAGCTGACTGTGC
TGACTGACCGCTCCCAGGGGGGCAGCAGCCTGAGAGATGGCTCGCTGGAGCTCATGGTGCACCGAAGGCT
GCTGAAGGACGATGGACGCGGAGTATCGGAGCCACTAATGGAGAACGGGTCGGGGGCGTGGGTGCGAGGG
CGCCACCTGGTGCTGCTGGACACAGCCCAGGCTGCAGCCGCCGGACACCGGCTCCTGGCGGAGCAGGAGG
TCCTGGCCCCTCAGGTGGTGCTGGCCCCGGGTGGCGGCGCCGCCTACAATCTCGGGGCTCCTCCGCGCAC
GCAGTTCTCAGGGCTGCGCAGGGACCTGCCGCCCTCGGTGCACCTGCTCACGCTGGCCAGCTGGGGCCCC
GAAATGGTGCTGCTGCGCTTGGAGCACCAGTTTGCCGTAGGAGAGGATTCCGGACGTAACCTGAGCGCCC
CCGTTACCTTGAACTTGAGGGACCTGTTCTCCACCTTCACCATCACCCGCCTGCAGGAGACCACGCTGGT
GGCCAACCAGCTCCGCGAGGCAGCCTCCAGGCTCAAGTGGACAACAAACACAGGCCCCACACCCCACCAA
ACTCCGTACCAGCTGGACCCGGCCAACATCACGCTGGAACCCATGGAAATCCGCACTTTCCTGGCCTCAG
TTCAATGGAAGGAGGTGGATGGTTAG
